Addgene plasmid #136909: LRT2B-GO2
Purpose: Lentivirus expressing GO2 sgRNA
Depositing lab: Lukas Dow. Depositing organization: Cornell University. Publication: GO: a functional reporter system to identify and enrich base editing activity. Katti A, Foronda M, Zimmerman J, Diaz B, Zafra MP, Goswami S, Dow LE. Nucleic Acids Res. 2020 Feb 29. pii: 5766653. doi: 10.1093/nar/gkaa124. PubMed 32112097.
Backbone
  Vector backbone: Adapted from pLentiCRISPRv1
  Vector type: Lentiviral
  Selectable markers: Blasticidin
Growth in bacteria
  Bacterial resistance: Ampicillin, 100 μg/mL
  Growth temperature: 30°C
  Growth strain: NEB Stable
  Copy number: High Copy
Gene/Insert
  Gene/Insert name: sgGO2
  gRNA/shRNA sequence: GCACGACGGTAAGCAAGGGC
  Species: Synthetic
  Mutation: WT
  Promoter: hU6
  Cloning method: Restriction Enzyme; 5′ cloning site Unknown (unknown if destroyed)
Terms and licenses: Academic/Nonprofit Terms; Industry Terms: Not Available to Industry
How to cite: LRT2B-GO2 was a gift from Lukas Dow (Addgene plasmid # 136909 ; http://n2t.net/addgene:136909 ; RRID:Addgene_136909)
