[The description below was written by a language model from this plasmid's Addgene catalogue record and pLannotate feature annotations shown in this document.]
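Description:
LRT2B-GO2 is a lentiviral sgRNA expression plasmid of about 8.7 kb, adapted from pLentiCRISPRv1, that delivers a synthetic guide RNA (sgGO2) together with a fluorescent and drug-selectable marker. It has a third-generation-style, self-inactivating layout. An RSV promoter fused to a truncated HIV-1 5' LTR drives the genomic transcript in packaging cells. This is followed by the Ψ packaging signal with a gag fragment, the Rev response element for Rev-dependent nuclear export, a cPPT/CTS, a WPRE to improve transcript expression, and a ΔU3 3' LTR that disables LTR promoter activity after integration. An SV40 poly(A) signal and SV40 origin lie downstream of the viral cassette. In bacteria the plasmid replicates from a high-copy ColE1/pUC-type origin and is selected with ampicillin through β-lactamase. An f1 origin and remnants of a lac/lacZα cloning region with T7 and T3 promoters are also present.

The payload consists of two transcription units. A human U6 RNA polymerase III promoter drives the sgGO2 spacer joined to a Streptococcus pyogenes Cas9 guide scaffold, which is annotated only as a tracrRNA fragment. Downstream, an EF-1α core promoter drives tdTomato followed by the bsr blasticidin S deaminase gene, so transduced cells can be tracked by red-orange fluorescence and enriched with blasticidin. The short gap between the two coding sequences is not annotated; a 2A-type linker would fit the plasmid name, but the record does not state it. No Cas9 or base editor is encoded, so the editing enzyme must be supplied separately. According to the associated publication, the guide belongs to the GO functional reporter system for identifying and enriching base editing activity, though the record does not describe the sgGO2 target site itself.
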