Features (pLannotate 1.2.2; 28 found; start..end, strand, type, name):
      5..231     +  promoter       RSV promoter: Rous sarcoma virus enhancer/promoter
    232..412     +  LTR            5' LTR (truncated): truncated 5' long terminal repeat (LTR) from HIV-1
    459..584     +  misc_feature   HIV-1 Ψ: packaging signal of human immunodeficiency virus type 1
    568..931     +  CDS            HIV-1 gag (fragment): gag protein from human immunodeficiency virus 1; gag
   1077..1310    +  misc_feature   RRE: The Rev response element (RRE) of HIV-1 allows for Rev-dependent mRNA export from the nucleus to the cytoplasm.
   1687..1713    +  CDS            Rev (fragment): human immunodeficiency virus 1 (HIV-1) Rev protein; rev; enhances nuclear export of unspliced and incompletely spliced viral mRNAs
   1717..1957    +  promoter       U6 promoter: RNA polymerase III promoter for human U6 snRNA
   2004..2047    +  misc_RNA       tracrRNA (fragment): trans-activating CRISPR RNA for the Streptococcus pyogenes CRISPR/Cas9 system
   2130..2247    +  misc_feature   cPPT/CTS: central polypurine tract and central termination sequence of HIV-1
   2342..2553    +  promoter       EF-1α core promoter: core promoter for human elongation factor EF-1α
   2605..4032    +  CDS            tdTomato: tdTomato is a basic (constitutively fluorescent) orange fluorescent protein published in 2004, derived from Discosoma sp.. It is reported to be a somewhat slowly-maturing tandem dimer with low acid sensitivity.
   4108..4527    +  CDS            bsr: BSR_BACCE - Experimental evidence at protein level: Swiss-Prot protein existence level 1. Catalyzes the deamination of the cytosine moiety of the antibiotics blasticidin S, cytomycin and acetylblasticidin S. From Bacillus cereus.
   4593..5181    +  misc_feature   WPRE: woodchuck hepatitis virus posttranscriptional regulatory element
   5232..5251    +  misc_feature   cPPT/CTS (fragment): central polypurine tract and central termination sequence of HIV-1
   5253..5486    +  LTR            3' LTR (ΔU3): self-inactivating 3' long terminal repeat (LTR) from HIV-1
   5564..5685    +  polyA_signal   SV40 poly(A) signal: SV40 polyadenylation signal
   5725..5860    +  rep_origin     SV40 ori: SV40 origin of replication
   5881..5899    -  promoter       T7 promoter: promoter for bacteriophage T7 RNA polymerase
   5907..6062    +  CDS            lacZα (fragment): LacZα fragment of β-galactosidase; lacZ fragment
   6067..6495    +  rep_origin     f1 ori (sequence partly withheld): f1 bacteriophage origin of replication; arrow indicates direction of (+) strand synthesis
   6548..6652    +  promoter       AmpR promoter: bla
   6653..7513    +  CDS            AmpR: β-lactamase; bla; confers resistance to ampicillin, carbenicillin, and related antibiotics
   7684..8272    +  rep_origin     ori: high-copy-number ColE1/pMB1/pBR322/pUC origin of replication
   8455..8547    +  CDS            lacI (fragment): lac repressor; lacI; The lac repressor binds to the lac operator to inhibit transcription in E. coli. This inhibition can be relieved by adding lactose or isopropyl-β-D-thiogalactopyranoside (IPTG).
   8560..8581    +  protein_bind   CAP binding site: CAP binding activates transcription in the presence of cAMP. E. coli catabolite activator protein
   8596..8626    +  promoter       lac promoter: promoter for the E. coli lac operon
   8634..8650    +  protein_bind   lac operator: The lac repressor binds to the lac operator to inhibit transcription in E. coli. This inhibition can be relieved by adding lactose or isopropyl-β-D-thiogalactopyranoside (IPTG). lac repressor encoded by lacI
   8695..8713    +  promoter       T3 promoter: promoter for bacteriophage T3 RNA polymerase
>Addgene plasmid #136909 | LRT2B-GO2 | addgene full sequence | sequence record 271351 | Addgene NGS Result
TTAATGTAGTCTTATGCAATACTCTTGTAGTCTTGCAACATGGTAACGATGAGTTAGCAACATGCCTTAC
AAGGAGAGAAAAAGCACCGTGCATGCCGATTGGTGGAAGTAAGGTGGTACGATCGTGCCTTATTAGGAAG
GCAACAGACGGGTCTGACATGGATTGGACGAACCACTGAATTGCCGCATTGCAGAGATATTGTATTTAAG
TGCCTAGCTCGATACATAAACGGGTCTCTCTGGTTAGACCAGATCTGAGCCTGGGAGCTCTCTGGCTAAC
TAGGGAACCCACTGCTTAAGCCTCAATAAAGCTTGCCTTGAGTGCTTCAAGTAGTGTGTGCCCGTCTGTT
GTGTGACTCTGGTAACTAGAGATCCCTCAGACCCTTTTAGTCAGTGTGGAAAATCTCTAGCAGTGGCGCC
CGAACAGGGACTTGAAAGCGAAAGGGAAACCAGAGGAGCTCTCTCGACGCAGGACTCGGCTTGCTGAAGC
GCGCACGGCAAGAGGCGAGGGGCGGCGACTGGTGAGTACGCCAAAAATTTTGACTAGCGGAGGCTAGAAG
GAGAGAGATGGGTGCGAGAGCGTCAGTATTAAGCGGGGGAGAATTAGATCGCGATGGGAAAAAATTCGGT
TAAGGCCAGGGGGAAAGAAAAAATATAAATTAAAACATATAGTATGGGCAAGCAGGGAGCTAGAACGATT
CGCAGTTAATCCTGGCCTGTTAGAAACATCAGAAGGCTGTAGACAAATACTGGGACAGCTACAACCATCC
CTTCAGACAGGATCAGAAGAACTTAGATCATTATATAATACAGTAGCAACCCTCTATTGTGTGCATCAAA
GGATAGAGATAAAAGACACCAAGGAAGCTTTAGACAAGATAGAGGAAGAGCAAAACAAAAGTAAGACCAC
CGCACAGCAAGCGGCCGCTGATCTTCAGACCTGGAGGAGGAGATATGAGGGACAATTGGAGAAGTGAATT
ATATAAATATAAAGTAGTAAAAATTGAACCATTAGGAGTAGCACCCACCAAGGCAAAGAGAAGAGTGGTG
CAGAGAGAAAAAAGAGCAGTGGGAATAGGAGCTTTGTTCCTTGGGTTCTTGGGAGCAGCAGGAAGCACTA
TGGGCGCAGCGTCAATGACGCTGACGGTACAGGCCAGACAATTATTGTCTGGTATAGTGCAGCAGCAGAA
CAATTTGCTGAGGGCTATTGAGGCGCAACAGCATCTGTTGCAACTCACAGTCTGGGGCATCAAGCAGCTC
CAGGCAAGAATCCTGGCTGTGGAAAGATACCTAAAGGATCAACAGCTCCTGGGGATTTGGGGTTGCTCTG
GAAAACTCATTTGCACCACTGCTGTGCCTTGGAATGCTAGTTGGAGTAATAAATCTCTGGAACAGATTTG
GAATCACACGACCTGGATGGAGTGGGACAGAGAAATTAACAATTACACAAGCTTAATACACTCCTTAATT
GAAGAATCGCAAAACCAGCAAGAAAAGAATGAACAAGAATTATTGGAATTAGATAAATGGGCAAGTTTGT
GGAATTGGTTTAACATAACAAATTGGCTGTGGTATATAAAATTATTCATAATGATAGTAGGAGGCTTGGT
AGGTTTAAGAATAGTTTTTGCTGTACTTTCTATAGTGAATAGAGTTAGGCAGGGATATTCACCATTATCG
TTTCAGACCCACCTCCCAACCCCGAGGGGACCCAGAGAGGGCCTATTTCCCATGATTCCTTCATATTTGC
ATATACGATACAAGGCTGTTAGAGAGATAATTAGAATTAATTTGACTGTAAACACAAAGATATTAGTACA
AAATACGTGACGTAGAAAGTAATAATTTCTTGGGTAGTTTGCAGTTTTAAAATTATGTTTTAAAATGGAC
TATCATATGCTTACCGTAACTTGAAAGTATTTCGATTTCTTGGCTTTATATATCTTGTGGAAAGGACGAA
ACACCGCACGACGGTAAGCAAGGGCGTTTAAGAGCTATGCTGGAAACAGCATAGCAAGTTTAAATAAGGC
TAGTCCGTTATCAACTTTGCTGGAAACAGCAAAGTGGCACCGAGTCGGTGCTTTTTTTGAATTCTAGATC
TTGAGACAAATGGCAGTATTCATCCACAATTTTAAAAGAAAAGGGGGGATTGGGGGGTACAGTGCAGGGG
AAAGAATAGTAGACATAATAGCAACAGACATACAAACTAAAGAATTACAAAAACAAATTACAAAAATTCA
AAATTTTCGGGTTTATTACAGGGACAGCAGAGATCCACTTTGGCGCCGGCCTCGAGTACACGCGTCGAGA
AGCTTGATCGATGGCTCCGGTGCCCGTCAGTGGGCAGAGCGCACATCGCCCACAGTCCCCGAGAAGTTGG
GGGGAGGGGTCGGCAATTGAACCGGTGCCTAGAGAAGGTGGCGCGGGGTAAACTGGGAAAGTGATGTCGT
GTACTGGCTCCGCCTTTTTCCCGAGGGTGGGGGAGAACCGTATATAAGTGCAGTAGTCGCCGTGAACGTT
CTTTTTCGCAACGGGTTTGCCGCCAGAACACAGGTGTCGTGACGCGGATCGTACCCCGAATTTATGATCA
ATACCGCGGCCACCATGGTGAGCAAGGGCGAGGAGGTCATCAAAGAGTTCATGCGCTTCAAGGTGCGCAT
GGAGGGCTCCATGAACGGCCACGAGTTCGAGATCGAGGGCGAGGGCGAGGGCCGCCCCTACGAGGGCACC
CAGACCGCCAAGCTGAAGGTGACCAAGGGCGGCCCCCTGCCCTTCGCCTGGGACATCCTGTCCCCCCAGT
TCATGTACGGCTCCAAGGCGTACGTGAAGCACCCCGCCGACATCCCCGATTACAAGAAGCTGTCCTTCCC
CGAGGGCTTCAAGTGGGAGCGCGTGATGAACTTCGAGGACGGCGGTCTGGTGACCGTGACCCAGGACTCC
TCCCTGCAGGACGGCACGCTGATCTACAAGGTGAAGATGCGCGGCACCAACTTCCCCCCCGACGGCCCCG
TAATGCAGAAGAAGACCATGGGCTGGGAGGCCTCCACCGAGCGCCTGTACCCCCGCGACGGCGTGCTGAA
GGGCGAGATCCACCAGGCCCTGAAGCTGAAGGACGGCGGCCACTACCTGGTGGAGTTCAAGACCATCTAC
ATGGCCAAGAAGCCCGTGCAACTGCCCGGCTACTACTACGTGGACACCAAGCTGGACATCACCTCCCACA
ACGAGGACTACACCATCGTGGAACAGTACGAGCGCTCCGAGGGCCGCCACCACCTGTTCCTGGGGCATGG
CACCGGCAGCACCGGCAGCGGCAGCTCCGGCACCGCCTCCTCCGAGGACAACAACATGGCCGTCATCAAA
GAGTTCATGCGCTTCAAGGTGCGCATGGAGGGCTCCATGAACGGCCACGAGTTCGAGATCGAGGGCGAGG
GCGAGGGCCGCCCCTACGAGGGCACCCAGACCGCCAAGCTGAAGGTGACCAAGGGCGGCCCCCTGCCCTT
CGCCTGGGACATCCTGTCCCCCCAGTTCATGTACGGCTCCAAGGCGTACGTGAAGCACCCCGCCGACATC
CCCGATTACAAGAAGCTGTCCTTCCCCGAGGGCTTCAAGTGGGAGCGCGTGATGAACTTCGAGGACGGCG
GTCTGGTGACCGTGACCCAGGACTCCTCCCTGCAGGACGGCACGCTGATCTACAAGGTGAAGATGCGCGG
CACCAACTTCCCCCCCGACGGCCCCGTAATGCAGAAGAAGACCATGGGCTGGGAGGCCTCCACCGAGCGC
CTGTACCCCCGCGACGGCGTGCTGAAGGGCGAGATCCACCAGGCCCTGAAGCTGAAGGACGGCGGCCACT
ACCTGGTGGAGTTCAAGACCATCTACATGGCCAAGAAGCCCGTGCAACTGCCCGGCTACTACTACGTGGA
CACCAAGCTGGACATCACCTCCCACAACGAGGACTACACCATCGTGGAACAGTACGAGCGCTCCGAGGGC
CGCCACCACCTGTTCCTGTACGGCATGGACGAGCTGTACAAAGCGGCCGCAGGCAGCGGCGCCACCAACT
TCAGCCTGCTGAAGCAGGCCGGCGACGTGGAGGAGAACCCCGGCCCCATGAAGACCTTCAACATCTCTCA
GCAGGACCTTGAGCTGGTGGAAGTTGCCACTGAGAAAATCACCATGCTCTATGAGGACAACAAGCACCAT
GTTGGTGCTGCCATCAGGACCAAGACAGGAGAAATCATCTCTGCTGTCCACATTGAAGCCTACATTGGCA
GGGTCACTGTGTGTGCAGAGGCCATTGCCATTGGGTCTGCAGTCTCCAATGGGCAGAAGGACTTTGACAC
CATTGTGGCTGTGAGGCACCCCTACAGTGATGAGGTGGACAGGTCCATCAGAGTGGTGTCCCCCTGTGGC
ATGTGCAGGGAGCTCATCTCAGACTATGCCCCTGATTGCTTTGTTCTGATTGAGATGAATGGCAAGCTGG
TCAAGACAACCATTGAGGAGCTGATTCCACTGAAATACACCAGAAACTAATTCGAAAGATCCGCTAGCAA
TCAGTGGGATCCCCTCTAGATGTACAAGCGCGTTAAGTCGACAATCAACCTCTGGATTACAAAATTTGTG
AAAGATTGACTGGTATTCTTAACTATGTTGCTCCTTTTACGCTATGTGGATACGCTGCTTTAATGCCTTT
GTATCATGCTATTGCTTCCCGTATGGCTTTCATTTTCTCCTCCTTGTATAAATCCTGGTTGCTGTCTCTT
TATGAGGAGTTGTGGCCCGTTGTCAGGCAACGTGGCGTGGTGTGCACTGTGTTTGCTGACGCAACCCCCA
CTGGTTGGGGCATTGCCACCACCTGTCAGCTCCTTTCCGGGACTTTCGCTTTCCCCCTCCCTATTGCCAC
GGCGGAACTCATCGCCGCCTGCCTTGCCCGCTGCTGGACAGGGGCTCGGCTGTTGGGCACTGACAATTCC
GTGGTGTTGTCGGGGAAATCATCGTCCTTTCCTTGGCTGCTCGCCTGTGTTGCCACCTGGATTCTGCGCG
GGACGTCCTTCTGCTACGTCCCTTCGGCCCTCAATCCAGCGGACCTTCCTTCCCGCGGCCTGCTGCCGGC
TCTGCGGCCTCTTCCGCGTCTTCGCCTTCGCCCTCAGACGAGTCGGATCTCCCTTTGGGCCGCCTCCCCG
CGTCGACTTTAAGACCAATGACTTACAAGGCAGCTGTAGATCTTAGCCACTTTTTAAAAGAAAAGGGGGG
ACTGGAAGGGCTAATTCACTCCCAACGAAGACAAGATCTGCTTTTTGCTTGTACTGGGTCTCTCTGGTTA
GACCAGATCTGAGCCTGGGAGCTCTCTGGCTAACTAGGGAACCCACTGCTTAAGCCTCAATAAAGCTTGC
CTTGAGTGCTTCAAGTAGTGTGTGCCCGTCTGTTGTGTGACTCTGGTAACTAGAGATCCCTCAGACCCTT
TTAGTCAGTGTGGAAAATCTCTAGCAGTACGTATAGTAGTTCATGTCATCTTATTATTCAGTATTTATAA
CTTGCAAAGAAATGAATATCAGAGAGTGAGAGGAACTTGTTTATTGCAGCTTATAATGGTTACAAATAAA
GCAATAGCATCACAAATTTCACAAATAAAGCATTTTTTTCACTGCATTCTAGTTGTGGTTTGTCCAAACT
CATCAATGTATCTTATCATGTCTGGCTCTAGCTATCCCGCCCCTAACTCCGCCCATCCCGCCCCTAACTC
CGCCCAGTTCCGCCCATTCTCCGCCCCATGGCTGACTAATTTTTTTTATTTATGCAGAGGCCGAGGCCGC
CTCGGCCTCTGAGCTATTCCAGAAGTAGTGAGGAGGCTTTTTTGGAGGCCTAGGGACGTACCCAATTCGC
CCTATAGTGAGTCGTATTACGCGCGCTCACTGGCCGTCGTTTTACAACGTCGTGACTGGGAAAACCCTGG
CGTTACCCAACTTAATCGCCTTGCAGCACATCCCCCTTTCGCCAGCTGGCGTAATAGCGAAGAGGCCCGC
ACCGATCGCCCTTCCCAACAGTTGCGCAGCCTGAATGGCGAATGGG
[124 nt withheld, positions 6067-6190]
C
[91 nt withheld, positions 6192-6282]
A
[49 nt withheld, positions 6284-6332]
CCTTTGACGTTGGAGTCCACGTTCTTT
[37 nt withheld, positions 6360-6396]
ACCCTATCTCGGTCTATTCTTTTGATTTATAAGGGATTTTGCCGATTTCGGCCTATTGGTTAAAAAATGA
GCTGATTTAACAAAAATTTAACGCGAATTTTAACAAAATATTAACGCTTACAATTTAGGTGGCACTTTTC
GGGGAAATGTGCGCGGAACCCCTATTTGTTTATTTTTCTAAATACATTCAAATATGTATCCGCTCATGAG
ACAATAACCCTGATAAATGCTTCAATAATATTGAAAAAGGAAGAGTATGAGTATTCAACATTTCCGTGTC
GCCCTTATTCCCTTTTTTGCGGCATTTTGCCTTCCTGTTTTTGCTCACCCAGAAACGCTGGTGAAAGTAA
AAGATGCTGAAGATCAGTTGGGTGCACGAGTGGGTTACATCGAACTGGATCTCAACAGCGGTAAGATCCT
TGAGAGTTTTCGCCCCGAAGAACGTTTTCCAATGATGAGCACTTTTAAAGTTCTGCTATGTGGCGCGGTA
TTATCCCGTATTGACGCCGGGCAAGAGCAACTCGGTCGCCGCATACACTATTCTCAGAATGACTTGGTTG
AGTACTCACCAGTCACAGAAAAGCATCTTACGGATGGCATGACAGTAAGAGAATTATGCAGTGCTGCCAT
AACCATGAGTGATAACACTGCGGCCAACTTACTTCTGACAACGATCGGAGGACCGAAGGAGCTAACCGCT
TTTTTGCACAACATGGGGGATCATGTAACTCGCCTTGATCGTTGGGAACCGGAGCTGAATGAAGCCATAC
CAAACGACGAGCGTGACACCACGATGCCTGTAGCAATGGCAACAACGTTGCGCAAACTATTAACTGGCGA
ACTACTTACTCTAGCTTCCCGGCAACAATTAATAGACTGGATGGAGGCGGATAAAGTTGCAGGACCACTT
CTGCGCTCGGCCCTTCCGGCTGGCTGGTTTATTGCTGATAAATCTGGAGCCGGTGAGCGTGGGTCTCGCG
GTATCATTGCAGCACTGGGGCCAGATGGTAAGCCCTCCCGTATCGTAGTTATCTACACGACGGGGAGTCA
GGCAACTATGGATGAACGAAATAGACAGATCGCTGAGATAGGTGCCTCACTGATTAAGCATTGGTAACTG
TCAGACCAAGTTTACTCATATATACTTTAGATTGATTTAAAACTTCATTTTTAATTTAAAAGGATCTAGG
TGAAGATCCTTTTTGATAATCTCATGACCAAAATCCCTTAACGTGAGTTTTCGTTCCACTGAGCGTCAGA
CCCCGTAGAAAAGATCAAAGGATCTTCTTGAGATCCTTTTTTTCTGCGCGTAATCTGCTGCTTGCAAACA
AAAAAACCACCGCTACCAGCGGTGGTTTGTTTGCCGGATCAAGAGCTACCAACTCTTTTTCCGAAGGTAA
CTGGCTTCAGCAGAGCGCAGATACCAAATACTGTTCTTCTAGTGTAGCCGTAGTTAGGCCACCACTTCAA
GAACTCTGTAGCACCGCCTACATACCTCGCTCTGCTAATCCTGTTACCAGTGGCTGCTGCCAGTGGCGAT
AAGTCGTGTCTTACCGGGTTGGACTCAAGACGATAGTTACCGGATAAGGCGCAGCGGTCGGGCTGAACGG
GGGGTTCGTGCACACAGCCCAGCTTGGAGCGAACGACCTACACCGAACTGAGATACCTACAGCGTGAGCT
ATGAGAAAGCGCCACGCTTCCCGAAGGGAGAAAGGCGGACAGGTATCCGGTAAGCGGCAGGGTCGGAACA
GGAGAGCGCACGAGGGAGCTTCCAGGGGGAAACGCCTGGTATCTTTATAGTCCTGTCGGGTTTCGCCACC
TCTGACTTGAGCGTCGATTTTTGTGATGCTCGTCAGGGGGGCGGAGCCTATGGAAAAACGCCAGCAACGC
GGCCTTTTTACGGTTCCTGGCCTTTTGCTGGCCTTTTGCTCACATGTTCTTTCCTGCGTTATCCCCTGAT
TCTGTGGATAACCGTATTACCGCCTTTGAGTGAGCTGATACCGCTCGCCGCAGCCGAACGACCGAGCGCA
GCGAGTCAGTGAGCGAGGAAGCGGAAGAGCGCCCAATACGCAAACCGCCTCTCCCCGCGCGTTGGCCGAT
TCATTAATGCAGCTGGCACGACAGGTTTCCCGACTGGAAAGCGGGCAGTGAGCGCAACGCAATTAATGTG
AGTTAGCTCACTCATTAGGCACCCCAGGCTTTACACTTTATGCTTCCGGCTCGTATGTTGTGTGGAATTG
TGAGCGGATAACAATTTCACACAGGAAACAGCTATGACCATGATTACGCCAAGCGCGCAATTAACCCTCA
CTAAAGGGAACAAAAGCTGGAGCTGCAAGC
